>Addgene plasmid #78192 | pJL1602 | addgene partial sequence | sequence record 147295 | M13-Rev 5'-CAGGAAACAGCTATGACC-3'
TGATCTTACTAACTAACTATTCTCATTTAAATTTTCAGAGCTTAAAAATGGCTGAAATCATCACAACGAT
GGATACGCTAACAACTTGGAAATGAAATAAGCTTGCATGCAATTCTGATTTGAACGCTTAAGTAGATTTT
TTTAGCGATCGTACATTTACTAAGTAGTTAGATGAAACCGAATTAGCTATATTATTTCTTCATTTATTGT
ACAACGAAATCTCTTAACCACTGAAAAAATTCATACCTTTTTTTATATCATAAATTCTAAGTCTCATTGT
AATTCTACTTGAAATTGTTATAATTACTTTCTTGTGTTGCTTTATTTCATTAACATAATAAATCTAATTT
TTCAAAATGACAAAACGATAACTTCATCTTTCAGAAAGGCAACTATTTTTTTTGTAGAAATGAGTGTATG
AAAAAGGGAGTGATTATTGATTATTAGAGGCTATACATATACATTGAACGGCTCAAACAACTGATTGTAT
GATGAAAACATGATAATTTTCAATCTTGTAGAAATCATAGAACCACATTGTGGAAAGTTGATTGACTGAA
ACAACAGTTCGAGAGAAATGGAGCTGTTTCAGTTTTATCGAAAACGTAGCAACAAACGATGGAGAAAATG
CTAAATTTCTAAAATAGCTGTGGTTTTGGATGTAAAATTACTCAAACTTAACCTCCAGACACTGCTGCTC
GATCGTCGCTCCGTC
