>Addgene plasmid #78192 | pJL1602 | addgene partial sequence | sequence record 147589 | GFP-R 5'-CCATCTAATTCAACAAGAATTGGGACAAC-3'
CTCATTTTTTCTACCGGTAAGTTGCTCAGCAGCTCCTTGACATCTCTCATAGCTCCAGCCAAGCTTTTCT
TAAAATGTTGTAAATCAGTCCTCGGATCACTTCTGAACGCAGTCGGCGCAAAAATCACTCGATCCGGTTG
AATATTGTACGGGCATCCATAGCCATCGCGGACCACTGCACCATACGTCAGGTAGCAATCAGGGATATCC
AGAGAGGTTGTGACTTGGCTTGTCGACAATGGGAATCGCATAACTTCAGACCACAGAGGATCCAGAAACA
GTGATGGTATATCTTCTCCGGTCGTTTCTTCCCTTTCCCGGGCGAGACAGAATAGGGCGCAAAGATGATT
GTCGACACCGTAGCCGCTGATGTTCTCCAACGTGACCTTGACCTGCTTGAGCACAGCCTTCTTAAATAAT
TCCAGCTTTCTCTCTTTAGACTCCTTCTTGCTCGCCATTGCCGTAACCCATTCCAGCGCCTCTTGTGTGT
TCGCCCGAATGTTATCAACTCTTCCCGCACCGAATCGCCGAACCGAAGCTGATTCGTAGGTGGAAACGAG
GTGACCATGTGTTTTATAATGCGCCAATTGCATAATCAACTGAATAAATCCATCCGGACTGACACGCCAA
TTTTTGATGGAATCTTTGCCGAATTCGTTGAAAATCAAAACTTCAAGCTCCAGTTCGTTGGCGAGCTCAT
CGAAAACTTCCGCCTGCTTTTTCAGAATATTTCTAGAATT
