[The description below was written by a language model from this plasmid's Addgene catalogue record.]
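Description:
pJL1602 is a Caenorhabditis elegans expression plasmid built on the pPD114.108 backbone, a worm expression vector. It is maintained in E. coli as a high-copy plasmid under ampicillin selection. The record gives no feature table, so the replication origin, 3′ UTR and any other backbone elements are not documented here.

The payload is the C. elegans gene cha-1, which encodes choline acetyltransferase, the enzyme that synthesises acetylcholine. It is placed under the control of the trp-1 promoter. According to the stated purpose, this promoter drives cha-1 expression in the SIA and RMD neurons, restricting the transgene to a small subset of the nervous system. The insert was introduced by restriction cloning between an SphI site, which was destroyed in the process, and an AgeI site, which was retained. A GFP reverse primer is listed for 3′ sequencing, which suggests that a GFP coding sequence lies downstream of the insertion site. However, the record does not say whether cha-1 is fused to GFP or whether any reporter is expressed.

The construct comes from work on nictation, a dispersal behaviour of C. elegans that is regulated by IL2 neurons. A plasmid of this design is typically used for cell-specific expression or rescue. Supplying cha-1 only in defined neurons of a transgenic animal makes it possible to test whether cholinergic function in those cells contributes to a behaviour. The precise experimental role of the SIA/RMD-restricted construct is not stated in the record.
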