Addgene plasmid #78192: pJL1602
Purpose: Ce cha-1 expression in SIA, RMD neurons in worms
Depositing lab: Junho Lee. Depositing organization: Seoul National University. Publication: Nictation, a dispersal behavior of the nematode Caenorhabditis elegans, is regulated by IL2 neurons. Lee H, Choi MK, Lee D, Kim HS, Hwang H, Kim H, Park S, Paik YK, Lee J. Nat Neurosci. 2011 Nov 13;15(1):107-12. doi: 10.1038/nn.2975. PubMed 22081161.
Backbone
  Vector backbone: pPD114.108
  Vector type: Worm Expression
Growth in bacteria
  Bacterial resistance: Ampicillin, 100 μg/mL
  Growth temperature: 37°C
  Growth strain: DH5alpha
  Copy number: High Copy
Gene/Insert
  Gene/Insert name: cha-1
  Species: C. elegans (nematode)
  Entrez Gene: cha-1 (a.k.a. CELE_CHA-1)
  Promoter: trp-1
  Cloning method: Restriction Enzyme; 5′ cloning site SphI (destroyed during cloning); 3′ cloning site AgeI (not destroyed)
  Sequencing primers: 5′ M13 reverse; 3′ GFP R
Terms and licenses: Academic/Nonprofit Terms; Industry Terms: Not Available to Industry
How to cite: pJL1602 was a gift from Junho Lee (Addgene plasmid # 78192 ; http://n2t.net/addgene:78192 ; RRID:Addgene_78192)
